Addgene plasmid #69836: pMyc-C1-Cep123 (CCDC123/Cep89)
Purpose: This plasmid encodes Cep123 (CCDC123/Cep89) isoform 1 with an N-ter Myc-tag
Depositing lab: Michel Bornens. Depositing organization: Institut Curie. Publication: Primary ciliogenesis requires the distal appendage component Cep123. Sillibourne JE, Hurbain I, Grand-Perret T, Goud B, Tran P, Bornens M. Biol Open. 2013 Apr 9;2(6):535-45. doi: 10.1242/bio.20134457. Print 2013 Jun 15. BIO20134457 PubMed 23789104.
Backbone
  Vector backbone: pMyc-C1
  Backbone manufacturer: Modified Clontech vector
  Backbone size w/o insert (bp): 4038
  Total vector size (bp): 6390
  Vector type: Mammalian Expression
  Selectable markers: Neomycin (select with G418)
Growth in bacteria
  Bacterial resistance: Kanamycin, 50 μg/mL
  Growth temperature: 37°C
  Growth strain: DH5alpha
  Copy number: High Copy
Gene/Insert
  Gene/Insert name: Cep123 (alt names: CCDC123; Cep89)
  Species: H. sapiens (human)
  Insert size (bp): 2352
  GenBank ID: NM_032816
  Entrez Gene: CEP89 (a.k.a. CCDC123, CEP123)
  Promoter: CMV
  Tag / fusion protein: Myc tag (N terminal on insert)
  Cloning method: Restriction Enzyme; 5′ cloning site Sal I (not destroyed); 3′ cloning site BamH I (not destroyed)
  Sequencing primers: 5′ CMV promoter
Terms and licenses: Academic/Nonprofit Terms; Industry Terms: Not Available to Industry
How to cite: pMyc-C1-Cep123 (CCDC123/Cep89) was a gift from Michel Bornens (Addgene plasmid # 69836 ; http://n2t.net/addgene:69836 ; RRID:Addgene_69836)
