[The description below was written by a language model from this plasmid's Addgene catalogue record and pLannotate feature annotations shown in this document.]
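Description:
pMyc-C1-Cep123 (CCDC123/Cep89) is a mammalian expression plasmid of about 6.4 kb built on pMyc-C1, a modified Clontech C1-type vector of roughly 4 kb. It replicates in E. coli from a high-copy ColE1/pUC-type origin and also carries an f1 phage origin. A single NeoR/KanR (Tn5 aminoglycoside phosphotransferase) gene serves both hosts. The bacterial bla promoter drives it for kanamycin selection, while the adjacent SV40 enhancer/early promoter, paired with an HSV TK polyadenylation signal, drives it in mammalian cells for G418 selection of stable transfectants. The annotation software also flags short fragments resembling ble, SV40 large T antigen and a bGH poly(A) signal. These appear to be partial sequence matches within the backbone rather than functional elements.

The payload is the 2.35 kb coding sequence of human CEP89 (also called Cep123 or CCDC123), isoform 1, inserted between SalI and BamHI sites that both remain intact. Transcription is driven by the human CMV immediate-early enhancer and promoter and terminated by the SV40 poly(A) signal. The record states that an N-terminal Myc epitope tag is fused to the protein. The feature table does not annotate the tag separately, but it would lie in the short stretch between the CMV promoter and the residual multiple cloning site that precedes the open reading frame.

CEP89 is annotated as required for ciliogenesis, and the associated study describes it as a centriolar distal appendage component needed for primary cilium formation. The construct is therefore suited to transient or stable expression of Myc-tagged Cep123 in mammalian cells, allowing detection with anti-Myc antibodies in localisation, interaction or functional experiments.
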