Features (pLannotate 1.2.2; 14 found; start..end, strand, type, name):
     43..87      +  misc_feature   MCS (fragment): multiple cloning site
     88..2436    +  CDS            CEP89: CEP89_HUMAN - Also known as CCDC123. Experimental evidence at protein level: Swiss-Prot protein existence level 1. Required for ciliogenesis. Also plays a role in mitochondrial metabolism where it may modulate complex IV activity. From Homo sapiens (Human).
   2462..2546    +  CDS            large T antigen (fragment): large T antigen from SV40 (simian virus 40)
   2569..2690    +  polyA_signal   SV40 poly(A) signal: SV40 polyadenylation signal
   2724..3152    -  rep_origin     f1 ori (sequence partly withheld): f1 bacteriophage origin of replication; arrow indicates direction of (+) strand synthesis
   3179..3283    +  promoter       AmpR promoter: bla
   3285..3642    +  promoter       SV40 promoter: SV40 enhancer and early promoter
   3677..4471    +  CDS            NeoR/KanR: aminoglycoside phosphotransferase from Tn5; aph(3')-II (or nptII); confers resistance to neomycin, kanamycin, and G418 (Geneticin®)
   4492..4644    +  CDS            ble (fragment): BLE_KLEPN - Experimental evidence at protein level: Swiss-Prot protein existence level 1. Binding protein with a strong affinity to the bleomycin family of antibiotics. Binds to CL990; an antimitotic-antibiotic compound. From Klebsiella pneumoniae.
   4703..4750    +  polyA_signal   HSV TK poly(A) signal: herpes simplex virus thymidine kinase polyadenylation signal (Cole and Stacy, 1985)
   4841..4857    -  polyA_signal   bGH poly(A) signal (fragment): bovine growth hormone polyadenylation signal
   5079..5667    +  rep_origin     ori: high-copy-number ColE1/pMB1/pBR322/pUC origin of replication
   5842..6145    +  enhancer       CMV enhancer: human cytomegalovirus immediate early enhancer
   6146..6349    +  promoter       CMV promoter: human cytomegalovirus (CMV) immediate early promoter
>Addgene plasmid #69836 | pMyc-C1-Cep123 (CCDC123/Cep89) | depositor full sequence | sequence record 127637 | pMyc-C1-Cep123 (CCDC123/Cep89) sequence 6391 bps
ATGGAACAAAAACTTATTTCTGAAGAAGATCTGCTGTACAAGTCCGGACTCAGATCTCGAGCTCAAGCTT
CGAATTCTGCAGTCGACATGCTCCTGGGATTTCGGAGAGGCCGCAGGAGTCATTTCAAACACATCATCCA
TGGCCTTTTACCTGCAGCCAGCGTTGCTCCGAAGGCAGCTGTGCCACGCACACCTCCTCCCCGCAGCCCC
AACCCATCTCCAGAGAGACCAAGATCTGCTCTGGCAGCAGCCATTCTGGCGACAACATTGACTGGGCGGA
CGGTTGCTATTCCTCAGCCTCGCCAGAGGTCCCGGTCTGAGAGTGATGTGAGCAGTGTTGAACAGGACAG
CTTCATCGAGCCCTATGCCACCACCTCACAGCTGAGGCCTCGACCAAATTGGCAGAGTGAGATGGGAAGA
AGATCTTCTTTGCCATCCTTTGAAACACTGGACTATGGGGACGAAGAGGACATTGAAACTCAGCTGTCAT
CCAGCGGCAAGGAATTGGGGGATGTCAGTGCCCGGGAGGACAGAGGAGGCCACAGTGATGACCTGTACGC
TGTGCCACACAGAAATCAGGTGCCATTGTTACATGAGGTGAACAGTGAAGACGATGAAAATATTTCTCAT
CAAGATGGGTTTCCAGGCTCCCCTCCTGCACCACAGCGGACACAACAAAAAGATGGTAAACACCCTGTTC
TGAATTTAAAGGATGAAAAACCTCCATTATGTGAGAAACCTCCACCCTCCCCAGATATAACTGGTAGAGC
ACGTCAAAGATATACAGAAATAACCAGAGAAAAGTTTGAGGCATTAAAAGAAGAAAATATGGACCTAAAC
AATATGAATCAAAGCCTTACCCTTGAACTAAACACAATGAAACAAGCAATGAAAGAACTACAGTTAAAAC
TTAAGGGAATGGAAAAAGAGAAGAGAAAGCTCAAAGAGGCTGAGAAGGCGTCGTCACAGGAAGTTGCTGC
ACCTGAATTACTTTATCTGCGAAAACAAGCTCAAGAACTGGTGGATGAAAATGATGGATTGAAAATGACT
GTCCATCGTTTGAATGTAGAACTCAGTCGATATCAGACAAAATTCAGGCATTTGTCCAAGGAAGAGAGCT
TAAATATTGAAGGCCTCCCATCCAAGGGCCCTATACCACCCTGGTTGTTGGATATAAAGTACCTGTCACC
ATTGTTGCTGGCTTATGAAGATATGATGAAAGAGAAGGACGAGCTCAATGCCACCCTCAAGGAGGAAATG
AGAATGTTTAGGATGCGAGCCCAAGAAGTGGTGAAAGAAAATGAAGAATTGCACCAAGAGTTAAATAAGA
GTAGTGCTGTTACCAGTGAGGAATGGCGTCAGCTTCAGACTCAAGCAAAACTGGTTTTAGAGGAAAACAA
GTTGTTGCTGGAGCAGTTGGAGATTCAGCAAAGGAAAGCCAAGGACAGCCACCAGGAGCGCCTCCAAGAA
GTTTCTAAGCTGACTAAACAACTAATGCTCCTGGAGGCAAAAACCCACGGCCAGGAAAAGGAGCTGGCGG
AGAACAGGGAACAGCTGGAGATTTTACGTGCCAAATGCCAAGAACTCAAAACACACTCGGATGGCAAAAT
CGCAGTGGAAGTTCATAAATCAATTGTGAATGAATTAAAAAGCCAATTACAGAAGGAAGAAGAGAAAGAA
AGGGCTGAGATGGAGGAGTTGATGGAGAAGCTGACAGTCCTGCAAGCGCAGAAGAAGAGCCTGCTGTTAG
AGAAGAACAGTTTGACAGAGCAAAACAAAGCACTGGAAGCCGAACTTGAACGAGCACAGAAAATCAATAG
GAAATCTCAAAAGAAAATTGAGGTCCTCAAAAAGCAGGTGGAAAAAGCCATGGGGAACGAAATGTCTGCT
CATCAGTACCTGGCAAACCTTGTTGGCCTGGCAGAAAATATAACCCAGGAACGTGACAGTCTTATGTGTT
TGGCAAAATGTTTAGAAAGTGAGAAGGATGGAGTGCTTAATAAAGTCATAAAAAGCAACATTCGCCTGGG
AAAGTTAGAGGAAAAAGTCAAGGGCTACAAGAAGCAGGCAGCACTGAAGCTGGGGGACATCAGTCACCGT
CTGCTGGAGCAGCAGGAGGACTTCGCCGGCAAGACAGCCCAGTACCGGCAGGAGATGCGGCACCTGCACC
AGGTGCTGAAGGACAAGCAGGAGGTGCTGGACCAGGCGCTGCAGCAGAACAGAGAAATGGAAGGTGAACT
TGAAGTTATTTGGGAATCTACCTTCAGGGAAAACCGAAGAATCCGAGAACTTCTCCAGGACACACTCACG
AGGACAGGCGTGCAGGACAACCCCAGAGCTCTGGTTGCCCCCAGCCTCAATGGCGTCTCTCAGGCAGACC
TGCTGGACGGCTGCGATGTCTGCTCCTATGACCTGAAGTCTCATGCCCCCACCTGCTAGGGATCCACCGG
ATCTAGATAACTGATCATAATCAGCCATACCACATTTGTAGAGGTTTTACTTGCTTTAAAAAACCTCCCA
CACCTCCCCCTGAACCTGAAACATAAAATGAATGCAATTGTTGTTGTTAACTTGTTTATTGCAGCTTATA
ATGGTTACAAATAAAGCAATAGCATCACAAATTTCACAAATAAAGCATTTTTTTCACTGCATTCTAGTTG
TGGTTTGTCCAAACTCATCAATGTATCTTAACGCGTAAATTGTAAGCGTTAATATTTTGTTAAAATTCGC
GTTAAATTTTTGTTAAATCAGCTCATTTTTTAACCAATAGGCCGAAATCGGCAAAATCCCTTATAAATCA
AAAGAATAGACCGAGATAGGGT
[37 nt withheld, positions 2823-2859]
AAAGAACGTGGACTCCAACGTCAAAGG
[49 nt withheld, positions 2887-2935]
T
[91 nt withheld, positions 2937-3027]
G
[124 nt withheld, positions 3029-3152]
CAGGTGGCACTTTTCGGGGAAATGTGCGCGGAACCCCTATTTGTTTATTTTTCTAAATACATTCAAATAT
GTATCCGCTCATGAGACAATAACCCTGATAAATGCTTCAATAATATTGAAAAAGGAAGAGTCCTGAGGCG
GAAAGAACCAGCTGTGGAATGTGTGTCAGTTAGGGTGTGGAAAGTCCCCAGGCTCCCCAGCAGGCAGAAG
TATGCAAAGCATGCATCTCAATTAGTCAGCAACCAGGTGTGGAAAGTCCCCAGGCTCCCCAGCAGGCAGA
AGTATGCAAAGCATGCATCTCAATTAGTCAGCAACCATAGTCCCGCCCCTAACTCCGCCCATCCCGCCCC
TAACTCCGCCCAGTTCCGCCCATTCTCCGCCCCATGGCTGACTAATTTTTTTTATTTATGCAGAGGCCGA
GGCCGCCTCGGCCTCTGAGCTATTCCAGAAGTAGTGAGGAGGCTTTTTTGGAGGCCTAGGCTTTTGCAAA
GATCGATCAAGAGACAGGATGAGGATCGTTTCGCATGATTGAACAAGATGGATTGCACGCAGGTTCTCCG
GCCGCTTGGGTGGAGAGGCTATTCGGCTATGACTGGGCACAACAGACAATCGGCTGCTCTGATGCCGCCG
TGTTCCGGCTGTCAGCGCAGGGGCGCCCGGTTCTTTTTGTCAAGACCGACCTGTCCGGTGCCCTGAATGA
ACTGCAAGACGAGGCAGCGCGGCTATCGTGGCTGGCCACGACGGGCGTTCCTTGCGCAGCTGTGCTCGAC
GTTGTCACTGAAGCGGGAAGGGACTGGCTGCTATTGGGCGAAGTGCCGGGGCAGGATCTCCTGTCATCTC
ACCTTGCTCCTGCCGAGAAAGTATCCATCATGGCTGATGCAATGCGGCGGCTGCATACGCTTGATCCGGC
TACCTGCCCATTCGACCACCAAGCGAAACATCGCATCGAGCGAGCACGTACTCGGATGGAAGCCGGTCTT
GTCGATCAGGATGATCTGGACGAAGAGCATCAGGGGCTCGCGCCAGCCGAACTGTTCGCCAGGCTCAAGG
CGAGCATGCCCGACGGCGAGGATCTCGTCGTGACCCATGGCGATGCCTGCTTGCCGAATATCATGGTGGA
AAATGGCCGCTTTTCTGGATTCATCGACTGTGGCCGGCTGGGTGTGGCGGACCGCTATCAGGACATAGCG
TTGGCTACCCGTGATATTGCTGAAGAGCTTGGCGGCGAATGGGCTGACCGCTTCCTCGTGCTTTACGGTA
TCGCCGCTCCCGATTCGCAGCGCATCGCCTTCTATCGCCTTCTTGACGAGTTCTTCTGAGCGGGACTCTG
GGGTTCGAAATGACCGACCAAGCGACGCCCAACCTGCCATCACGAGATTTCGATTCCACCGCCGCCTTCT
ATGAAAGGTTGGGCTTCGGAATCGTTTTCCGGGACGCCGGCTGGATGATCCTCCAGCGCGGGGATCTCAT
GCTGGAGTTCTTCGCCCACCCTAGGGGGAGGCTAACTGAAACACGGAAGGAGACAATACCGGAAGGAACC
CGCGCTATGACGGCAATAAAAAGACAGAATAAAACGCACGGTGTTGGGTCGTTTGTTCATAAACGCGGGG
TTCGGTCCCAGGGCTGGCACTCTGTCGATACCCCACCGAGACCCCATTGGGGCCAATACGCCCGCGTTTC
TTCCTTTTCCCCACCCCACCCCCCAAGTTCGGGTGAAGGCCCAGGGCTCGCAGCCAACGTCGGGGCGGCA
GGCCCTGCCATAGCCTCAGGTTACTCATATATACTTTAGATTGATTTAAAACTTCATTTTTAATTTAAAA
GGATCTAGGTGAAGATCCTTTTTGATAATCTCATGACCAAAATCCCTTAACGTGAGTTTTCGTTCCACTG
AGCGTCAGACCCCGTAGAAAAGATCAAAGGATCTTCTTGAGATCCTTTTTTTCTGCGCGTAATCTGCTGC
TTGCAAACAAAAAAACCACCGCTACCAGCGGTGGTTTGTTTGCCGGATCAAGAGCTACCAACTCTTTTTC
CGAAGGTAACTGGCTTCAGCAGAGCGCAGATACCAAATACTGTCCTTCTAGTGTAGCCGTAGTTAGGCCA
CCACTTCAAGAACTCTGTAGCACCGCCTACATACCTCGCTCTGCTAATCCTGTTACCAGTGGCTGCTGCC
AGTGGCGATAAGTCGTGTCTTACCGGGTTGGACTCAAGACGATAGTTACCGGATAAGGCGCAGCGGTCGG
GCTGAACGGGGGGTTCGTGCACACAGCCCAGCTTGGAGCGAACGACCTACACCGAACTGAGATACCTACA
GCGTGAGCTATGAGAAAGCGCCACGCTTCCCGAAGGGAGAAAGGCGGACAGGTATCCGGTAAGCGGCAGG
GTCGGAACAGGAGAGCGCACGAGGGAGCTTCCAGGGGGAAACGCCTGGTATCTTTATAGTCCTGTCGGGT
TTCGCCACCTCTGACTTGAGCGTCGATTTTTGTGATGCTCGTCAGGGGGGCGGAGCCTATGGAAAAACGC
CAGCAACGCGGCCTTTTTACGGTTCCTGGCCTTTTGCTGGCCTTTTGCTCACATGTTCTTTCCTGCGTTA
TCCCCTGATTCTGTGGATAACCGTATTACCGCCATGCATTAGTTATTAATAGTAATCAATTACGGGGTCA
TTAGTTCATAGCCCATATATGGAGTTCCGCGTTACATAACTTACGGTAAATGGCCCGCCTGGCTGACCGC
CCAACGACCCCCGCCCATTGACGTCAATAATGACGTATGTTCCCATAGTAACGCCAATAGGGACTTTCCA
TTGACGTCAATGGGTGGAGTATTTACGGTAAACTGCCCACTTGGCAGTACATCAAGTGTATCATATGCCA
AGTACGCCCCCTATTGACGTCAATGACGGTAAATGGCCCGCCTGGCATTATGCCCAGTACATGACCTTAT
GGGACTTTCCTACTTGGCAGTACATCTACGTATTAGTCATCGCTATTACCATGGTGATGCGGTTTTGGCA
GTACATCAATGGGCGTGGATAGCGGTTTGACTCACGGGGATTTCCAAGTCTCCACCCCATTGACGTCAAT
GGGAGTTTGTTTTGGCACCAAAATCAACGGGACTTTCCAAAATGTCGTAACAACTCCGCCCCATTGACGC
AAATGGGCGGTAGGCGTGTACGGTGGGAGGTCTATATAAGCAGAGCTGGTTTAGTGAACCGTCAGATCCG
CTAGCGCTACCGGTCCACC
