>Addgene plasmid #69836 | pMyc-C1-Cep123 (CCDC123/Cep89) | addgene partial sequence | sequence record 127634 | CMV-F 5'-CGCAAATGGGCGGTAGGCGTG-3'
TTTAGTGAACCGTCAGATCCGCTAGCGCTACCGGGTCCACCATGGAACAAAAACTTATTTCTGAAGAAGA
TCTGCTGTACAAGTCCGGACTCAGATCTCGAGCTCAAGCTTCGAATTCTGCAGTCGACATGCTCCTGGGA
TTTCGGAGAGGCCGCAGGAGTCATTTCAAACACATCATCCATGGCCTTTTACCTGCAGCCAGCGTTGCTC
CGAAGGCAGCTGTGCCACGCACACCTCCTCCCCGCAGCCCCAACCCATCTCCAGAGAGACCAAGATCTGC
TCTGGCAGCAGCCATTCTGGCGACAACATTGACTGGGCGGACGGTTGCTATTCCTCAGCCTCGCCAGAGG
TCCCGGTCTGAGAGTGATGTGAGCAGTGTTGAACAGGACAGCTTCATCGAGCCCTATGCCACCACCTCAC
AGCTGAGGCCTCGACCAAATTGGCAGAGTGAGATGGGAAGAAGATCTTCTTTGCCATCCTTTGAAACACT
GGACTATGGGGACGAAGAGGACATTGAAACTCAGCTGTCATCCAGCGGCAAGGAATTGGGGGATGTCAGT
GCCCGGGAGGACAGAGGAGGCCACAGTGATGACCTGTACGCTGTGCCACACAGAAATCAGGTGCCATTGT
TACATGAGGTGAACAGTGAAGACGATGAAAATATTTCTCATCAAGATGGGTTTCCAGGCTCCCCTCCTGC
ACCACAGCGGACACAACAAAAAGATGGTAAACACCCTGTTCTGAATTTAAAGGATG
