>Addgene plasmid #69836 | pMyc-C1-Cep123 (CCDC123/Cep89) | addgene partial sequence | sequence record 127635 | SV40pA-R 5'-GAAATTTGTGATGCTATTGC-3'
GTTAACAACAACAATTGCATTCATTTTATGTTTCAGGTTCAGGGGGAGGTGTGGGAGGTTTTTTAAAGCA
AGTAAAACCTCTACAAATGTGGTATGGCTGATTATGATCAGTTATCTAGATCCGGTGGATCCCTAGCAGG
TGGGGGCATGAGACTTCAGGTCATAGGAGCAGACATCGCAGCCGTCCAGCAGGTCTGCCTGAGAGACGCC
ATTGAGGCTGGGGGCAACCAGAGCTCTGGGGTTGTCCTGCACGCCTGTCCTCGTGAGTGTGTCCTGGAGA
AGTTCTCGGATTCTTCGGTTTTCCCTGAAGGTAGATTCCCAAATAACTTCAAGTTCACCTTCCATTTCTC
TGTTCTGCTGCAGCGCCTGGTCCAGCACCTCCTGCTTGTCCTTCAGCACCTGGTGCAGGTGCCGCATCTC
CTGCCGGTACTGGGCTGTCTTGCCGGCGAAGTCCTCCTGCTGCTCCAGCAGACGGTGACTGATGTCCCCC
AGCTTCAGTGCTGCCTGCTTCTTGTAGCCCTTGACTTTTTCCTCTAACTTTCCCAGGCGAATGTTGCTTT
TTATGACTTTATTAAGCACTCCATCCTTCTCACTTTCTAAACATTTTGCCAAACACATAAGACTGTCACG
TTCCTGGGTTATATTTTCTGCCAGGCCAACAAGGTTTGCCAGGTACTGATGAGCAGACATTTCGTTCCCC
ATGGCTTTTTCCACCTGCTTTTTGAGGACCTCAATTTTCTTTTGAGATTTCCTATTGATTTTCTGTGCTC
GTTCAAGTTCGGCTTCCAGTGCTTTGTTTTGCTCTGTCAAACTGTTCTTCTCTAACAGCAGGCTCTTCTT
CTGCGCTT
